Addgene plasmid #133250: pMXs_FLAG-MCART2
Purpose: Express FLAG-tagged MCART2 in mammalian cells
Depositing lab: David Sabatini. Depositing organization: Whitehead Institute for Biomedical Research. Publication: MCART1/SLC25A51 is required for mitochondrial NAD transport. Kory N, Uit de Bos J, van der Rijt S, Jankovic N, Gura M, Arp N, Pena IA, Prakash G, Chan SH, Kunchok T, Lewis CA, Sabatini DM. Sci Adv. 2020 Oct 21;6(43):eabe5310. doi: 10.1126/sciadv.abe5310. Print 2020 Oct. PubMed 33087354.
Backbone
  Vector backbone: pMXs
  Backbone manufacturer: Cell Biolabs, Inc.
  Backbone size w/o insert (bp): 5600
  Vector type: Mammalian Expression, Retroviral
  Selectable markers: Blasticidin
Growth in bacteria
  Bacterial resistance: Ampicillin, 100 μg/mL
  Growth temperature: 30°C
  Growth strain: NEB Stable
  Copy number: High Copy
Gene/Insert
  Gene/Insert name: MCART2 (alt name: SLC25A52)
  Species: H. sapiens (human)
  Mutation: codon-optimized for expression in human cells
  Entrez Gene: SLC25A52 (a.k.a. MCART2)
  Tag / fusion protein: 3xFLAG (N terminal on backbone)
  Cloning method: Restriction Enzyme; 5′ cloning site EcoRI (not destroyed); 3′ cloning site NotI (not destroyed)
  Sequencing primers: 5′ GTGGACCATCCTCTAG; 3′ GACGGCAATATGGTG
Terms and licenses: Academic/Nonprofit Terms; Industry Terms: Not Available to Industry
How to cite: pMXs_FLAG-MCART2 was a gift from David Sabatini (Addgene plasmid # 133250 ; http://n2t.net/addgene:133250 ; RRID:Addgene_133250)
