[The description below was written by a language model from this plasmid's Addgene catalogue record and pLannotate feature annotations shown in this document.]
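Description:
pMXs_FLAG-MCART2 is a Moloney murine leukemia virus-based retroviral expression vector built on the pMXs backbone, designed to express FLAG-tagged human MCART2 (SLC25A52) in mammalian cells. The sequenced record is 6,600 nt. In bacteria it is maintained through a high-copy ColE1/pUC-type origin and selected with ampicillin via the β-lactamase gene and its own promoter; the repeated LTR sequences are the usual reason such vectors are kept in recombination-deficient strains.

The retroviral unit begins with the 5′ MMLV LTR, which serves as the promoter for the viral transcript, as no separate internal promoter is annotated. It is followed by the Ψ packaging signal, a truncated gag region lacking its start codon, and a pol segment containing the splice acceptor, elements that support packaging of the genomic RNA and expression of the insert. Downstream lies the N-terminal tag, catalogued as 3xFLAG supplied by the backbone (the annotation tool picks up only one FLAG fragment, and a short adjacent match to a fluorescent protein is most likely a spurious hit on linker or tag sequence). The tag is fused to the MCART2 coding sequence, which was codon-optimized for human cells and cloned between EcoRI and NotI sites. An EMCV IRES then links translation of blasticidin S deaminase to the same transcript, so blasticidin selection enriches for cells expressing the transgene. The 3′ MMLV LTR closes the unit.

With gag, pol and env supplied in trans by packaging cells, the vector yields replication-incompetent retrovirus for stable transduction. MCART2 is a mitochondrial carrier family member, and the associated work concerns the related protein MCART1/SLC25A51 in mitochondrial NAD transport. The FLAG tag allows detection or immunopurification of the protein.
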