Features (pLannotate 1.2.2; 16 found; start..end, strand, type, name):
    124..144     +  CDS            FLAG (fragment): FLAG® epitope tag, followed by an enterokinase cleavage site
    145..172     +  CDS            TDsmURFP (fragment): monomeric tandem dimer of a small ultra-red fluorescent protein derived from a cyanobacterial phycobiliprotein (Rodriguez et al., 2016)
    178..1068    +  CDS            SLC25A52: S2552_HUMAN - Also known as MCART2 From Homo sapiens (Human).
   1210..1672    +  misc_feature   IRES: internal ribosome entry site (IRES) of the encephalomyocarditis virus (EMCV)
   1692..2081    +  CDS            BSD: blasticidin S deaminase; Aspergillus terreus BSD; confers resistance to blasticidin
   2130..2251    +  LTR            3' LTR (ΔU3) (fragment): self-inactivating 3' long terminal repeat (LTR) from Moloney murine leukemia virus
   2252..2721    +  LTR            LTR: long terminal repeat from Moloney murine leukemia virus
   2787..2839    -  CDS            lacI (fragment): lac repressor; lacI; The lac repressor binds to the lac operator to inhibit transcription in E. coli. This inhibition can be relieved by adding lactose or isopropyl-β-D-thiogalactopyranoside (IPTG).
   3022..3610    -  rep_origin     ori: high-copy-number ColE1/pMB1/pBR322/pUC origin of replication
   3774..4634    -  CDS            AmpR: β-lactamase; bla; confers resistance to ampicillin, carbenicillin, and related antibiotics
   4635..4739    -  promoter       AmpR promoter: bla
   4769..5362    +  LTR            LTR: long terminal repeat from Moloney murine leukemia virus
   5425..5624    +  misc_feature   MMLV Ψ: packaging signal of Moloney murine leukemia virus (MMLV)
   5676..5764    +  misc_feature   MESV Ψ (fragment): packaging signal of murine embryonic stem cell virus
   5841..6257    +  CDS            gag (truncated): truncated Moloney murine leukemia virus (MMLV) gag gene lacking the start codon
   6267..41      +  misc_feature   pol region (across the origin): Moloney murine leukemia virus (MMLV) pol region containing the splice acceptor site
>Addgene plasmid #133250 | pMXs_FLAG-MCART2 | addgene full sequence | sequence record 261586 | Addgene NGS Result
TGAAGGCTGCCGACCCCGGGGGTGGACCATCCTCTAGACTGCCGGATCTAGCTAGTTAATTAAGGATCCG
CCACCATGGACTACAAGGACCACGACGGTGACTACAAGGACCACGACATCGACTACAAGGACGACGACGA
CAAGGGGCATGGCACCGGCAGCACCGGCAGCGAATTCATGATAGACAGTGAGGCACATGAGAAGAGGCCT
CCAATTCTCACAAGCTCTAAACAAGACATTTCCCCGCACATCACAAACGTCGGGGAAATGAAACACTATC
TATGCGGATGTTGCGCGGCTTTCAATAATGTGGCGATAACGTACCCGATACAGAAGGTCCTTTTTCGACA
GCAACTTTACGGGATTAAGACGCGCGATGCCGTCCTCCAACTTCGCCGGGATGGATTCAGGAATCTGTAC
CGGGGCATTCTGCCTCCTCTCATGCAGAAGACAACGACCCTTGCGTTGATGTTTGGACTGTATGAGGATC
TCAGTTGCTTGTTGCGGAAGCATGTGCGCGCACCAGAGTTTGCCACTCACGGGGTCGCCGCTGTGCTGGC
AGGGACGGCAGAAGCAATTTTCACTCCCCTCGAGAGGGTACAAACGCTGTTGCAAAACCACAAACACCAC
GATAAATTCACAAATACTTACCAGGCTTTTAAAGCGTTGAAATGTCACGGGATTGGCGAATATTATCGCG
GTCTCGTACCCATTCTTTTTCGAAATGGATTGAGTAACGTCCTGTTTTTTGGTCTTCGAGGGCCGATAAA
GGAGCATCTCCCAACTGCAACTACACACAGTGCTCATTTGGTCAATGATTTTATAGGTGGAGGTCTGCTC
GGTGCTATGCTGGGGTTCCTTTGTTTTCCTATTAATGTTGTCAAGACAAGGCTTCAGTCACAGATAGGAG
GTGAGTTCCAGTCCTTTCCGAAGGTCTTCCAAAAAATCTGGTTGGAACGGGACCGAAAACTCATCAATCT
GTTCAGGGGAGCACATCTTAACTACCATAGGAGTTTGATTTCATGGGGCATAATCAACGCAACCTATGAG
TTCCTTCTTAAATTTATTGCGGCCGCTACGTAAATTCCGCCCCCCCCCCCCCTCTCCCTCCCCCCCCCCT
AACGTTACTGGCCGAAGCCGCTTGGAATAAGGCCGGTGTGCGTTTGTCTATATGTTATTTTCCACCATAT
TGCCGTCTTTTGGCAATGTGAGGGCCCGGAAACCTGGCCCTGTCTTCTTGACGAGCATTCCTAGGGGTCT
TTCCCCTCTCGCCAAAGGAATGCAAGGTCTGTTGAATGTCGTGAAGGAAGCAGTTCCTCTGGAAGCTTCT
TGAAGACAAACAACGTCTGTAGCGACCCTTTGCAGGCAGCGGAACCCCCCACCTGGCGACAGGTGCCTCT
GCGGCCAAAAGCCACGTGTATAAGATACACCTGCAAAGGCGGCACAACCCCAGTGCCACGTTGTGAGTTG
GATAGTTGTGGAAAGAGTCAAATGGCTCTCCTCAAGCGTATTCAACAAGGGGCTGAAGGATGCCCAGAAG
GTACCCCATTGTATGGGATCTGATCTGGGGCCTCGGTGCACATGCTTTACATGTGTTTAGTCGAGGTTAA
AAAAACGTCTAGGCCCCCCGAACCACGGGGACGTGGTTTTCCTTTGAAAAACACGATGATAATATGGCCA
CAACCATGGTTCCTTTGTCTCAAGAAGAATCCACCCTCATTGAAAGAGCAACGGCTACAATCAACAGCAT
CCCCATCTCTGAAGACTACAGCGTCGCCAGCGCAGCTCTCTCTAGCGACGGCCGCATCTTCACTGGTGTC
AATGTATATCATTTTACTGGGGGACCTTGTGCAGAACTCGTGGTGCTGGGCACTGCTGCTGCTGCGGCAG
CTGGCAACCTGACTTGTATCGTCGCGATCGGAAATGAGAACAGGGGCATCTTGAGCCCCTGCGGACGGTG
CCGACAGGTGCTTCTCGATCTGCATCCTGGGATCAAAGCCATAGTGAAGGACAGTGATGGACAGCCGACG
GCAGTTGGGATTCGTGAATTGCTGCCCTCTGGTTATGTGTGGGAGGGCTAAGTCGACGATAAAATAAAAG
ATTTTATTTAGTCTCCAGAAAAAGGGGGGAATGAAAGACCCCACCTGTAGGTTTGGCAAGCTAGCTTAAG
TAACGCCATTTTGCAAGGCATGGAAAAATACATAACTGAGAATAGAGAAGTTCAGATCAAGGTCAGGAAC
AGATGGAACAGCTGAATATGGGCCAAACAGGATATCTGTGGTAAGCAGTTCCTGCCCCGGCTCAGGGCCA
AGAACAGATGGAACAGCTGAATATGGGCCAAACAGGATATCTGTGGTAAGCAGTTCCTGCCCCGGCTCAG
GGCCAAGAACAGATGGTCCCCAGATGCGGTCCAGCCCTCAGCAGTTTCTAGAGAACCATCAGATGTTTCC
AGGGTGCCCCAAGGACCTGAAATGACCCTGTGCCTTATTTGAACTAACCAATCAGTTCGCTTCTCGCTTC
TGTTCGCGCGCTTCTGCTCCCCGAGCTCAATAAAAGAGCCCACAACCCCTCACTCGGGGCGCCAGTCCTC
CGATTGACTGAGTCGCCCGGGTACCCGTGTATCCAATAAACCCTCTTGCAGTTGCATCCGACTTGTGGTC
TCGCTGTTCCTTGGGAGGGTCTCCTCTGAGTGATTGACTACCCGTCAGCGGGGGTCTTTCACATGCAGCA
TGTATCAAAATTAATTTGGTTTTTTTTCTTAAGTATTTACATTAAATGGCCATAGTTGCATTAATGAATC
GGCCAACGCGCGGGGAGAGGCGGTTTGCGTATTGGGCGCTCTTCCGCTTCCTCGCTCACTGACTCGCTGC
GCTCGGTCGTTCGGCTGCGGCGAGCGGTATCAGCTCACTCAAAGGCGGTAATACGGTTATCCACAGAATC
AGGGGATAACGCAGGAAAGAACATGTGAGCAAAAGGCCAGCAAAAGGCCAGGAACCGTAAAAAGGCCGCG
TTGCTGGCGTTTTTCCATAGGCTCCGCCCCCCTGACGAGCATCACAAAAATCGACGCTCAAGTCAGAGGT
GGCGAAACCCGACAGGACTATAAAGATACCAGGCGTTTCCCCCTGGAAGCTCCCTCGTGCGCTCTCCTGT
TCCGACCCTGCCGCTTACCGGATACCTGTCCGCCTTTCTCCCTTCGGGAAGCGTGGCGCTTTCTCATAGC
TCACGCTGTAGGTATCTCAGTTCGGTGTAGGTCGTTCGCTCCAAGCTGGGCTGTGTGCACGAACCCCCCG
TTCAGCCCGACCGCTGCGCCTTATCCGGTAACTATCGTCTTGAGTCCAACCCGGTAAGACACGACTTATC
GCCACTGGCAGCAGCCACTGGTAACAGGATTAGCAGAGCGAGGTATGTAGGCGGTGCTACAGAGTTCTTG
AAGTGGTGGCCTAACTACGGCTACACTAGAAGAACAGTATTTGGTATCTGCGCTCTGCTGAAGCCAGTTA
CCTTCGGAAAAAGAGTTGGTAGCTCTTGATCCGGCAAACAAACCACCGCTGGTAGCGGTGGTTTTTTTGT
TTGCAAGCAGCAGATTACGCGCAGAAAAAAAGGATCTCAAGAAGATCCTTTGATCTTTTCTACGGGGTCT
GACGCTCAGTGGAACGAAAACTCACGTTAAGGGATTTTGGTCATGAGATTATCAAAAAGGATCTTCACCT
AGATCCTTTTGCGGCCGGCCGCAAATCAATCTAAAGTATATATGAGTAAACTTGGTCTGACAGTTACCAA
TGCTTAATCAGTGAGGCACCTATCTCAGCGATCTGTCTATTTCGTTCATCCATAGTTGCCTGACTCCCCG
TCGTGTAGATAACTACGATACGGGAGGGCTTACCATCTGGCCCCAGTGCTGCAATGATACCGCGAGACCC
ACGCTCACCGGCTCCAGATTTATCAGCAATAAACCAGCCAGCCGGAAGGGCCGAGCGCAGAAGTGGTCCT
GCAACTTTATCCGCCTCCATCCAGTCTATTAATTGTTGCCGGGAAGCTAGAGTAAGTAGTTCGCCAGTTA
ATAGTTTGCGCAACGTTGTTGCCATTGCTACAGGCATCGTGGTGTCACGCTCGTCGTTTGGTATGGCTTC
ATTCAGCTCCGGTTCCCAACGATCAAGGCGAGTTACATGATCCCCCATGTTGTGCAAAAAAGCGGTTAGC
TCCTTCGGTCCTCCGATCGTTGTCAGAAGTAAGTTGGCCGCAGTGTTATCACTCATGGTTATGGCAGCAC
TGCATAATTCTCTTACTGTCATGCCATCCGTAAGATGCTTTTCTGTGACTGGTGAGTACTCAACCAAGTC
ATTCTGAGAATAGTGTATGCGGCGACCGAGTTGCTCTTGCCCGGCGTCAATACGGGATAATACCGCGCCA
CATAGCAGAACTTTAAAAGTGCTCATCATTGGAAAACGTTCTTCGGGGCGAAAACTCTCAAGGATCTTAC
CGCTGTTGAGATCCAGTTCGATGTAACCCACTCGTGCACCCAACTGATCTTCAGCATCTTTTACTTTCAC
CAGCGTTTCTGGGTGAGCAAAAACAGGAAGGCAAAATGCCGCAAAAAAGGGAATAAGGGCGACACGGAAA
TGTTGAATACTCATACTCTTCCTTTTTCAATATTATTGAAGCATTTATCAGGGTTATTGTCTCATGAGCG
GATACATATTTGAATGTATTTAGAAAAATAAACAAATAGGGGTTCCGCGCACATTTCCCCGAAAAGTGCC
ACCTGCATAATGAAAGACCCCACCTGTAGGTTTGGCAAGCTAGCTTAAGTAACGCCATTTTGCAAGGCAT
GGAAAAATACATAACTGAGAATAGAAAAGTTCAGATCAAGGTCAGGAACAGATGGAACAGCTGAATATGG
GCCAAACAGGATATCTGTGGTAAGCAGTTCCTGCCCCGGCTCAGGGCCAAGAACAGATGGAACAGCTGAA
TATGGGCCAAACAGGATATCTGTGGTAAGCAGTTCCTGCCCCGGCTCAGGGCCAAGAACAGATGGTCCCC
AGATGCGGTCCAGCCCTCAGCAGTTTCTAGAGAACCATCAGATGTTTCCAGGGTGCCCCAAGGACCTGAA
ATGACCCTGTGCCTTATTTGAACTAACCAATCAGTTCGCTTCTCGCTTCTGTTCGCGCGCTTCTGCTCCC
CGAGCTCAATAAAAGAGCCCACAACCCCTCACTCGGCGCGCCAGTCCTCCGATTGACTGAGTCGCCCGGG
TACCCGTGTATCCAATAAACCCTCTTGCAGTTGCATCCGACTTGTGGTCTCGCTGTTCCTTGGGAGGGTC
TCCTCTGAGTGATTGACTACCCGTCAGCGGGGGTCTTTCATTTGGGGGCTCGTCCGGGATCGGGAGACCC
CTGCCCAGGGACCACCGACCCACCACCGGGAGGTAAGCTGGCCAGCAACTTATCTGTGTCTGTCCGATTG
TCTAGTGTCTATGACTGATTTTATGCGCCTGCGTCGGTACTAGTTAGCTAACTAGCTCTGTATCTGGCGG
ACCCGTGGTGGAACTGACGAGTTCGGAACACCCGGCCGCAACCCTGGGAGACGTCCCAGGGACTTCGGGG
GCCGTTTTTGTGGCCCGACCTGAGTCCAAAAATCCCGATCGTTTTGGACTCTTTGGTGCACCCCCCTAAT
AGGAGGGATATGTGGTTCTGGTAGGAGACGAGAACCTAAAACAGTTCCCGCCTCCGTCTGAATTTTTGCT
TTCGGTTTGGGACCGAAGCCGCGCCGCGCGTCTTGTCTGCTGCAGCATCGTTCTGTGTTGTCTCTGTCTG
ACTGTGTTTCTGTATTTGTCTGAAAATTAGGGCCAGACTGTTACCACTCCCTTAAGTTTGACCTTAGGTC
ACTGGAAAGATGTCGAGCGGATCGCTCACAACCAGTCGGTAGATGTCAAGAAGAGACGTTGGGTTACCTT
CTGCTCTGCAGAATGGCCAACCTTTAACGTCGGATGGCCGCGAGACGGCACCTTTAACCGAGACCTCATC
ACCCAGGTTAAGATCAAGGTCTTTTCACCTGGCCCGCATGGACACCCAGACCAGGTCCCCTACATCGTGA
CCTGGGAAGCCTTGGCTTTTGACCCCCCTCCCTGGGTCAAGCCCTTTGTACACCCTAAGCCTCCGCCTCC
TCTTCCTCCATCCGCCCCGTCTCTCCCCCTTGAACCTCCTCGTTCGACCCCGCCTCGATCCTCCCTTTAT
CCAGCCCTCACTCCTTCTCTAGGCGCCCCCATATGGCCATATGAGATCTTATATGGGGCACCCCCGCCCC
TTGTAAACTTCCCTGACCCTGACATGACAAGAGTTACTAACAGCCCCTCTCTCCAAGCTCACTTACAGGC
TCTCTACTTAGTCCAGCACGAAGTCTGGAGACCTCTGGCGGCAGCCTACCAAGAACAACTGGACCGACCG
GTGGTACCTCACCCTTACCGAGTCGGCGACACAGTGTGGGTCCGCCGACACCAGACTAAGAACCTAGAAC
CTCGCTGGAAAGGACCTTACACAGTCCTGCTGACCACCCCCACCGCCCTCAAAGTAGACGGCATCGCAGC
TTGGATACACGCCGCCCACG
