>Addgene plasmid #133250 | pMXs_FLAG-MCART2 | depositor partial sequence | sequence record 256076 | Insert
ATGATAGACAGTGAGGCACATGAGAAGAGGCCTCCAATTCTCACAAGCTCTAAACAAGACATTTCCCCGC
ACATCACAAACGTCGGGGAAATGAAACACTATCTATGCGGATGTTGCGCGGCTTTCAATAATGTGGCGAT
AACGTACCCGATACAGAAGGTCCTTTTTCGACAGCAACTTTACGGGATTAAGACGCGCGATGCCGTCCTC
CAACTTCGCCGGGATGGATTCAGGAATCTGTACCGGGGCATTCTGCCTCCTCTCATGCAGAAGACAACGA
CCCTTGCGTTGATGTTTGGACTGTATGAGGATCTCAGTTGCTTGTTGCGGAAGCATGTGCGCGCACCAGA
GTTTGCCACTCACGGGGTCGCCGCTGTGCTGGCAGGGACGGCAGAAGCAATTTTCACTCCCCTCGAGAGG
GTACAAACGCTGTTGCAAAACCACAAACACCACGATAAATTCACAAATACTTACCAGGCTTTTAAAGCGT
TGAAATGTCACGGGATTGGCGAATATTATCGCGGTCTCGTACCCATTCTTTTTCGAAATGGATTGAGTAA
CGTCCTGTTTTTTGGTCTTCGAGGGCCGATAAAGGAGCATCTCCCAACTGCAACTACACACAGTGCTCAT
TTGGTCAATGATTTTATAGGTGGAGGTCTGCTCGGTGCTATGCTGGGGTTCCTTTGTTTTCCTATTAATG
TTGTCAAGACAAGGCTTCAGTCACAGATAGGAGGTGAGTTCCAGTCCTTTCCGAAGGTCTTCCAAAAAAT
CTGGTTGGAACGGGACCGAAAACTCATCAATCTGTTCAGGGGAGCACATCTTAACTACCATAGGAGTTTG
ATTTCATGGGGCATAATCAACGCAACCTATGAGTTCCTTCTTAAATTTATT
